Addgene plasmid #100752: HIP1R-GFP-FKBP
Purpose: Expression of HIP1R with a GFP-FKBP tag in mammalian cells.
Depositing lab: Stephen Royle. Depositing organization: University of Warwick. Publication: FerriTag is a new genetically-encoded inducible tag for correlative light-electron microscopy. Clarke NI, Royle SJ. Nat Commun. 2018 Jul 4;9(1):2604. doi: 10.1038/s41467-018-04993-0. PubMed 29973588.
Backbone
  Vector backbone: pEGFP-N1
  Vector type: Mammalian Expression
  Selectable markers: Neomycin (select with G418)
Growth in bacteria
  Bacterial resistance: Kanamycin, 50 μg/mL
  Growth temperature: 37°C
  Growth strain: DH5alpha
  Copy number: High Copy
Gene/Insert
  Gene/Insert name: HIP1R (alt name: KIAA0655)
  Species: H. sapiens (human)
  Entrez Gene: HIP1R (a.k.a. HIP12, HIP3, ILWEQ)
  Promoter: CMV
  Tag / fusion protein: GFP (C terminal on insert); FKBP (C terminal on insert)
  Cloning method: Restriction Enzyme; 5′ cloning site AgeI (unknown if destroyed); 3′ cloning site NotI (unknown if destroyed)
  Sequencing primers: 5′ CMV Forward
Terms and licenses: Academic/Nonprofit Terms; Industry Terms: Not Available to Industry
How to cite: HIP1R-GFP-FKBP was a gift from Stephen Royle (Addgene plasmid # 100752 ; http://n2t.net/addgene:100752 ; RRID:Addgene_100752)
