[The description below was written by a language model from this plasmid's Addgene catalogue record, the feature table of its GenBank file and pLannotate feature annotations shown in this document.]
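Description:
HIP1R-GFP-FKBP is a mammalian expression plasmid built on the pEGFP-N1 backbone that produces HIP1R carrying a C-terminal GFP-FKBP tag. It replicates in bacteria at high copy from a ColE1/pUC-type origin and also carries an f1 origin. A single NeoR/KanR (Tn5 aminoglycoside phosphotransferase) cassette serves both hosts: a bacterial promoter drives kanamycin resistance in E. coli, and the SV40 early promoter with an HSV TK polyadenylation signal allows G418 selection of transfected mammalian cells.

The expression cassette uses the CMV immediate-early enhancer and promoter, followed by the HIP1R coding region, EGFP, FKBP (FKBP12/FKBP1A) and an SV40 poly(A) signal. The HIP1R open reading frame is flanked by attB1 and attB2 sites, suggesting it originated from a Gateway-derived clone, while the catalogue lists AgeI and NotI as the cloning sites, consistent with the GFP-FKBP segment being swapped in from a pEGFP-FKBP-N1 plasmid. The catalogue gives the insert species as human, whereas the automated annotation's best protein match was mouse Hip1r; the record does not resolve this difference. The accompanying GenBank file covers only about 1.3 kb spanning the HIP1R 3′ end, GFP and FKBP, not the whole 8.3 kb plasmid.

HIP1R is a component of clathrin-coated pits and vesicles that is thought to link the endocytic machinery to actin. GFP allows fluorescence imaging of the fusion, and FKBP is a standard rapamycin-dependent heterodimerisation domain for inducible recruitment of an FRB-fused partner. The associated publication describes FerriTag, a genetically encoded inducible tag for correlative light-electron microscopy, so this construct presumably serves as a target protein for that tagging.
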