Features (pLannotate 1.2.2; 17 found; start..end, strand, type, name):
     34..622     +  rep_origin     ori: high-copy-number ColE1/pMB1/pBR322/pUC origin of replication
    797..1100    +  enhancer       CMV enhancer: human cytomegalovirus immediate early enhancer
   1101..1304    +  promoter       CMV promoter: human cytomegalovirus (CMV) immediate early promoter
   1336..1360    +  protein_bind   attB1: mutant version of attB; recombination site for the Gateway® BP reaction BP Clonase™
   1366..4569    +  CDS            Hip1r: HIP1R_MOUSE - Experimental evidence at protein level: Swiss-Prot protein existence level 1. Component of clathrin-coated pits and vesicles, that may link the endocytic machinery to the actin cytoskeleton. Binds 3- phosphoinositides (via ENTH domain). May act through the ENTH domain to promote cell survival by stabilizing receptor tyrosine kinases following ligand-induced endocytosis. From Mus musculus (Mouse).
   4571..4595    -  protein_bind   attB2: mutant version of attB; recombination site for the Gateway® BP reaction BP Clonase™
   4648..5364    +  CDS            EGFP: EGFP is a basic (constitutively fluorescent) green fluorescent protein published in 1996, derived from Aequorea victoria. It is reported to be a rapidly-maturing weak dimer with moderate acid sensitivity.
   5410..5733    +  CDS            FKBP1A: FKB1A_HUMAN - Also known as FKBP1, FKBP12. Experimental evidence at protein level: Swiss-Prot protein existence level 1. Keeps in an inactive conformation TGFBR1, the TGF-beta type I serine/threonine kinase receptor, preventing TGF-beta receptor activation in absence of ligand. Recruits SMAD7 to ACVR1B which prevents the association of SMAD2 and SMAD3 with the activin receptor complex, thereby blocking the activin signal. May modulate the RYR1 calcium channel activity. PPIases accelerate the folding of proteins. It catalyzes the cis-trans isomerization of proline imidic peptide bonds in oligop
   5764..5847    +  CDS            large T antigen (fragment): large T antigen from SV40 (simian virus 40)
   5870..5991    +  polyA_signal   SV40 poly(A) signal: SV40 polyadenylation signal
   6025..6453    -  rep_origin     f1 ori (sequence partly withheld): f1 bacteriophage origin of replication; arrow indicates direction of (+) strand synthesis
   6480..6584    +  promoter       AmpR promoter: bla
   6586..6943    +  promoter       SV40 promoter: SV40 enhancer and early promoter
   6978..7772    +  CDS            NeoR/KanR: aminoglycoside phosphotransferase from Tn5; aph(3')-II (or nptII); confers resistance to neomycin, kanamycin, and G418 (Geneticin®)
   7793..7945    +  CDS            ble (fragment): BLE_KLEPN - Experimental evidence at protein level: Swiss-Prot protein existence level 1. Binding protein with a strong affinity to the bleomycin family of antibiotics. Binds to CL990; an antimitotic-antibiotic compound. From Klebsiella pneumoniae.
   8004..8051    +  polyA_signal   HSV TK poly(A) signal: herpes simplex virus thymidine kinase polyadenylation signal (Cole and Stacy, 1985)
   8142..8158    -  polyA_signal   bGH poly(A) signal (fragment): bovine growth hormone polyadenylation signal
>Addgene plasmid #100752 | HIP1R-GFP-FKBP | addgene full sequence | sequence record 194065 | Addgene NGS Result
GTCAGACCCCGTAGAAAAGATCAAAGGATCTTCTTGAGATCCTTTTTTTCTGCGCGTAATCTGCTGCTTG
CAAACAAAAAAACCACCGCTACCAGCGGTGGTTTGTTTGCCGGATCAAGAGCTACCAACTCTTTTTCCGA
AGGTAACTGGCTTCAGCAGAGCGCAGATACCAAATACTGTTCTTCTAGTGTAGCCGTAGTTAGGCCACCA
CTTCAAGAACTCTGTAGCACCGCCTACATACCTCGCTCTGCTAATCCTGTTACCAGTGGCTGCTGCCAGT
GGCGATAAGTCGTGTCTTACCGGGTTGGACTCAAGACGATAGTTACCGGATAAGGCGCAGCGGTCGGGCT
GAACGGGGGGTTCGTGCACACAGCCCAGCTTGGAGCGAACGACCTACACCGAACTGAGATACCTACAGCG
TGAGCTATGAGAAAGCGCCACGCTTCCCGAAGGGAGAAAGGCGGACAGGTATCCGGTAAGCGGCAGGGTC
GGAACAGGAGAGCGCACGAGGGAGCTTCCAGGGGGAAACGCCTGGTATCTTTATAGTCCTGTCGGGTTTC
GCCACCTCTGACTTGAGCGTCGATTTTTGTGATGCTCGTCAGGGGGGCGGAGCCTATGGAAAAACGCCAG
CAACGCGGCCTTTTTACGGTTCCTGGCCTTTTGCTGGCCTTTTGCTCACATGTTCTTTCCTGCGTTATCC
CCTGATTCTGTGGATAACCGTATTACCGCCATGCATTAGTTATTAATAGTAATCAATTACGGGGTCATTA
GTTCATAGCCCATATATGGAGTTCCGCGTTACATAACTTACGGTAAATGGCCCGCCTGGCTGACCGCCCA
ACGACCCCCGCCCATTGACGTCAATAATGACGTATGTTCCCATAGTAACGCCAATAGGGACTTTCCATTG
ACGTCAATGGGTGGAGTATTTACGGTAAACTGCCCACTTGGCAGTACATCAAGTGTATCATATGCCAAGT
ACGCCCCCTATTGACGTCAATGACGGTAAATGGCCCGCCTGGCATTATGCCCAGTACATGACCTTATGGG
ACTTTCCTACTTGGCAGTACATCTACGTATTAGTCATCGCTATTACCATGGTGATGCGGTTTTGGCAGTA
CATCAATGGGCGTGGATAGCGGTTTGACTCACGGGGATTTCCAAGTCTCCACCCCATTGACGTCAATGGG
AGTTTGTTTTGGCACCAAAATCAACGGGACTTTCCAAAATGTCGTAACAACTCCGCCCCATTGACGCAAA
TGGGCGGTAGGCGTGTACGGTGGGAGGTCTATATAAGCAGAGCTGGTTTAGTGAACCGTCAGATCCGCTA
GCATCACAAGTTTGTACAAAAAAGCAGGCTTAACCATGAACAGCATCAAGAATGTGCCGGCGCGGGTGCT
GAGCCGCAGGCCGGGCCACAGCCTAGAGGCCGAGCGCGAGCAGTTCGACAAGACGCAGGCCATCAGTATC
AGCAAAGCCATCAACAGCCAGGAGGCCCCAGTGAAGGAGAAGCATGCCCGGCGTATCATCCTGGGCACGC
ATCATGAGAAGGGAGCCTTTACCTTCTGGTCCTATGCCATCGGCCTGCCGCTGTCCAGCAGCTCCATCCT
CAGCTGGAAGTTCTGTCACGTCCTTCACAAGGTCCTCCGGGACGGACACCCCAACGTCCTGCATGACTAT
CAGCGGTACCGGAGCAACATACGTGAGATCGGTGACTTGTGGGGCCACCTTCGTGACCAGTATGGACACC
TGGTGAATATCTATACCAAACTGTTGCTGACTAAGATCTCCTTCCACCTTAAGCATCCCCAGTTTCCTGC
AGGCCTGGAGGTAACAGATGAGGTGTTGGAGAAGGCGGCGGGAACTGATGTCAACAACATTTTTCAGCTT
ACCGTGGAGATGTTTGACTACATGGACTGTGAACTGAAGCTTTCTGAGTCAGTTTTCCGGCAGCTCAACA
CGGCCATCGCAGTGTCCCAGATGTCTTCTGGCCAGTGTCGCCTAGCGCCGCTCATCCAGGTCATTCAGGA
CTGCAGCCACCTGTACCACTACACAGTGAAGCTCATGTTTAAGCTGCACTCCTGTCTCCCGGCAGACACC
CTGCAAGGCCACAGGGATCGGTTCCACGAGCAGTTTCACAGCCTCAAAAACTTCTTCCGCCGAGCTTCAG
ACATGCTGTACTTCAAGAGGCTCATCCAGATCCCGCGGCTGCCTGAGGGACCCCCCAATTTCCTGCGGGC
TTCAGCCCTGGCTGAGCACATCAAGCCGGTGGTGGTGATTCCCGAGGAGGCCCCAGAGGAAGAGGAGCCT
GAGAACCTAATTGAAATCAGCAGTGCACCCCCTGCTGGGGAGCCAGTGGTGGTGGCTGACCTCTTTGATC
AGACCTTTGGACCCCCCAATGGCTCCATGAAGGATGACAGGGACCTCCAAATCGAGAACTTGAAGAGAGA
GGTGGAGACCCTCCGTGCTGAGCTGGAGAAGATTAAGATGGAGGCACAGCGGTACATCTCCCAGCTGAAG
GGCCAGGTGAATGGCCTGGAGGCAGAGCTGGAGGAGCAGCGCAAGCAGAAGCAGAAGGCCCTGGTGGACA
ACGAGCAGCTGCGCCACGAGCTGGCCCAGCTCAAGGCCCTGCAGCTGGAGGGCGCCCGCAACCAGGGCCT
TCGAGAGGAAGCAGAGAGGAAGGCCAGTGCCACGGAGGCACGCTACAGCAAGCTGAAGGAGAAACACAGC
GAACTCATTAACACCCACGCCGAGCTGCTCAGGAAGAACGCAGACACGGCCAAGCAGCTGACAGTGACAC
AGCAGAGCCAGGAGGAGGTGGCACGGGTAAAGGAACAGCTGGCCTTCCAGATGGAGCAAGCGAAGCGTGA
GTCTGAGATGAAGATGGAAGAGCAGAGCGACCAGTTGGAGAAGCTCAAGAGGGAGCTGGCGGCCAGGGCA
GGAGAGCTGGCCCGTGCGCAGGAGGCCCTGAGCCGCACAGAACAGAGTGGGTCAGAGCTGAGCTCACGGC
TGGACACACTGAATGCGGAGAAGGAAGCTCTGAGTGGAGTCGTTCGGCAGCGTGAGGCAGAGCTGCTGGC
CGCTCAGAGCCTGGTGCGGGAGAAGGAGGAGGCACTTAGCCAAGAGCAGCAGCGGAGCTCCCAGGAGAAG
GGCGAGCTACGGGGGCAGCTGGCAGAAAAGGAGTCTCAGGAGCAGGGGCTTCGGCAGAAGCTGCTGGATG
AGCAGTTGGCGGTGTTGCGAAGTGCAGCCGCCGAGGCAGAGGCCATCCTACAGGATGCAGTGAGCAAGCT
GGACGACCCCCTGCACCTCCGCTGCACCAGCTCCCCAGACTACTTGGTGAGCCGGGCTCAGGCAGCCCTG
GACAGCGTGAGCGGCCTGGAGCAGGGCCACACCCAGTACCTGGCTTCCTCTGAAGATGCTTCTGCCCTGG
TGGCAGCGCTGACCCGCTTCTCCCATTTGGCTGCGGACACCATTGTCAATGGTGCCGCCACCTCCCACCT
GGCCCCCACCGACCCCGCCGACCGCCTGATGGACACATGCAGGGAGTGTGGAGCCCGGGCTCTGGAGCTG
GTGGGACAGCTGCAAGACCAGACAGTGCTACCGAGGGCTCAGCCCAGCCTGATGCGGGCCCCCCTGCAGG
GCATTCTGCAGTTGGGCCAGGACTTGAAGCCTAAGAGCCTGGATGTACGGCAAGAGGAGCTAGGGGCCAT
GGTGGACAAGGAGATGGCGGCCACCTCGGCAGCCATTGAGGACGCTGTGCGGAGGATCGAGGACATGATG
AGCCAGGCCCGCCACGAGAGCTCGGGCGTGAAACTGGAGGTGAATGAGAGGATCCTCAACTCCTGCACAG
ACCTGATGAAGGCTATCCGGCTCCTGGTGATGACCTCCACCAGCCTGCAGAAGGAAATTGTGGAGAGCGG
CAGGGGGGCAGCAACGCAGCAGGAATTTTATGCCAAGAATTCACGGTGGACTGAAGGCCTCATCTCAGCC
TCTAAGGCAGTGGGCTGGGGAGCCACACAGCTGGTGGAGTCAGCTGACAAGGTTGTGCTTCACATGGGCA
AATACGAGGAACTCATCGTCTGCTCCCATGAGATTGCGGCCAGCACGGCCCAGCTGGTGGCAGCCTCGAA
GGTGAAAGCCAACAAGAACAGTCCCCACTTGAGCCGCCTGCAGGAATGTTCCCGCACTGTCAACGAGAGG
GCTGCCTACGTCGTGGCCTCCACCAAATCTGGCCAGGAGCAGATTGAGGACAGAGACACCATGGATTTCT
CTGGCCTGTCCCTCATCAAGTTGAAGAAGCAGGAGATGGAGACACAGGTGCGAGTCTTGGAGCTGGAGAA
GACACTAGAGGCAGAGCGTGTCCGGCTCGGGGAGCTTCGGAAACAGCACTATGTACTGGCTGGGGGGATG
GGAACACCTAGCGAAGAAGAACCCAGCAGACCCAGCCCAGCTCCCCGAAGTGGGGCCACTAAGAAGCCAC
CGCTGGCCCAGAAACCCAGCATAGCCCCCAGGACAGACAACCAGCTCGACAAAAAGGATGGTGTCTACCC
AGCTCAACTTGTGAACTACGACCCAGCTTTCTTGTACAAAGTGGTGGGACATGGTACAGGATCAACTGGT
AGTGGAAGTAGTATACCGGTCGCCACCATGGTGAGCAAGGGCGAGGAGCTGTTCACCGGGGTGGTGCCCA
TCCTGGTCGAGCTGGACGGCGACGTAAACGGCCACAAGTTCAGCGTGTCCGGCGAGGGCGAGGGCGATGC
CACCTACGGCAAGCTGACCCTGAAGTTCATCTGCACCACCGGCAAGCTGCCCGTGCCCTGGCCCACCCTC
GTGACCACCCTGACCTACGGCGTGCAGTGCTTCAGCCGCTACCCCGACCACATGAAGCAGCACGACTTCT
TCAAGTCCGCCATGCCCGAAGGCTACGTCCAGGAGCGCACCATCTTCTTCAAGGACGACGGCAACTACAA
GACCCGCGCCGAGGTGAAGTTCGAGGGCGACACCCTGGTGAACCGCATCGAGCTGAAGGGCATCGACTTC
AAGGAGGACGGCAACATCCTGGGGCACAAGCTGGAGTACAACTACAACAGCCACAACGTCTATATCATGG
CCGACAAGCAGAAGAACGGCATCAAGGTGAACTTCAAGATCCGCCACAACATCGAGGACGGCAGCGTGCA
GCTCGCCGACCACTACCAGCAGAACACCCCCATCGGCGACGGCCCCGTGCTGCTGCCCGACAACCACTAC
CTGAGCACCCAGTCCGCCCTGAGCAAAGACCCCAACGAGAAGCGCGATCACATGGTCCTGCTGGAGTTCG
TGACCGCCGCCGGGATCACTCTCGGCATGGACGAGCTGTACCGAATCGATGTGAATGGGGGCCCTGAACC
CGCCAAGAACCTGTACACCATGGGAGTGCAGGTGGAAACCATCTCCCCAGGAGACGGGCGCACCTTCCCC
AAGCGCGGCCAGACCTGCGTGGTGCACTACACCGGGATGCTTGAAGATGGAAAGAAATTTGATTCCTCCC
GGGACAGAAACAAGCCCTTTAAGTTTATGCTAGGCAAGCAGGAGGTGATCCGAGGCTGGGAAGAAGGGGT
TGCCCAGATGAGTGTGGGTCAGAGAGCCAAACTGACTATATCTCCAGATTATGCCTATGGTGCCACTGGG
CACCCAGGCATCATCCCACCACATGCCACTCTCGTCTTCGATGTGGAGCTTCTAAAACTGGAATAAGGTA
CAAGTAAAGCGGCCGCGACTCTAGATCATAATCAGCCATACCACATTTGTAGAGGTTTTACTTGCTTTAA
AAAACCTCCCACACCTCCCCCTGAACCTGAAACATAAAATGAATGCAATTGTTGTTGTTAACTTGTTTAT
TGCAGCTTATAATGGTTACAAATAAAGCAATAGCATCACAAATTTCACAAATAAAGCATTTTTTTCACTG
CATTCTAGTTGTGGTTTGTCCAAACTCATCAATGTATCTTAAGGCGTAAATTGTAAGCGTTAATATTTTG
TTAAAATTCGCGTTAAATTTTTGTTAAATCAGCTCATTTTTTAACCAATAGGCCGAAATCGGCAAAATCC
CTTATAAATCAAAAGAATAGACCGAGATAGGGT
[37 nt withheld, positions 6124-6160]
AAAGAACGTGGACTCCAACGTCAAAGG
[49 nt withheld, positions 6188-6236]
T
[91 nt withheld, positions 6238-6328]
G
[124 nt withheld, positions 6330-6453]
CAGGTGGCACTTTTCGGGGAAATGTGCGCGGAACCCCTATTTGTTTATTTTTCTAAATACATTCAAATAT
GTATCCGCTCATGAGACAATAACCCTGATAAATGCTTCAATAATATTGAAAAAGGAAGAGTCCTGAGGCG
GAAAGAACCAGCTGTGGAATGTGTGTCAGTTAGGGTGTGGAAAGTCCCCAGGCTCCCCAGCAGGCAGAAG
TATGCAAAGCATGCATCTCAATTAGTCAGCAACCAGGTGTGGAAAGTCCCCAGGCTCCCCAGCAGGCAGA
AGTATGCAAAGCATGCATCTCAATTAGTCAGCAACCATAGTCCCGCCCCTAACTCCGCCCATCCCGCCCC
TAACTCCGCCCAGTTCCGCCCATTCTCCGCCCCATGGCTGACTAATTTTTTTTATTTATGCAGAGGCCGA
GGCCGCCTCGGCCTCTGAGCTATTCCAGAAGTAGTGAGGAGGCTTTTTTGGAGGCCTAGGCTTTTGCAAA
GATCGATCAAGAGACAGGATGAGGATCGTTTCGCATGATTGAACAAGATGGATTGCACGCAGGTTCTCCG
GCCGCTTGGGTGGAGAGGCTATTCGGCTATGACTGGGCACAACAGACAATCGGCTGCTCTGATGCCGCCG
TGTTCCGGCTGTCAGCGCAGGGGCGCCCGGTTCTTTTTGTCAAGACCGACCTGTCCGGTGCCCTGAATGA
ACTGCAAGACGAGGCAGCGCGGCTATCGTGGCTGGCCACGACGGGCGTTCCTTGCGCAGCTGTGCTCGAC
GTTGTCACTGAAGCGGGAAGGGACTGGCTGCTATTGGGCGAAGTGCCGGGGCAGGATCTCCTGTCATCTC
ACCTTGCTCCTGCCGAGAAAGTATCCATCATGGCTGATGCAATGCGGCGGCTGCATACGCTTGATCCGGC
TACCTGCCCATTCGACCACCAAGCGAAACATCGCATCGAGCGAGCACGTACTCGGATGGAAGCCGGTCTT
GTCGATCAGGATGATCTGGACGAAGAGCATCAGGGGCTCGCGCCAGCCGAACTGTTCGCCAGGCTCAAGG
CGAGCATGCCCGACGGCGAGGATCTCGTCGTGACCCATGGCGATGCCTGCTTGCCGAATATCATGGTGGA
AAATGGCCGCTTTTCTGGATTCATCGACTGTGGCCGGCTGGGTGTGGCGGACCGCTATCAGGACATAGCG
TTGGCTACCCGTGATATTGCTGAAGAGCTTGGCGGCGAATGGGCTGACCGCTTCCTCGTGCTTTACGGTA
TCGCCGCTCCCGATTCGCAGCGCATCGCCTTCTATCGCCTTCTTGACGAGTTCTTCTGAGCGGGACTCTG
GGGTTCGAAATGACCGACCAAGCGACGCCCAACCTGCCATCACGAGATTTCGATTCCACCGCCGCCTTCT
ATGAAAGGTTGGGCTTCGGAATCGTTTTCCGGGACGCCGGCTGGATGATCCTCCAGCGCGGGGATCTCAT
GCTGGAGTTCTTCGCCCACCCTAGGGGGAGGCTAACTGAAACACGGAAGGAGACAATACCGGAAGGAACC
CGCGCTATGACGGCAATAAAAAGACAGAATAAAACGCACGGTGTTGGGTCGTTTGTTCATAAACGCGGGG
TTCGGTCCCAGGGCTGGCACTCTGTCGATACCCCACCGAGACCCCATTGGGGCCAATACGCCCGCGTTTC
TTCCTTTTCCCCACCCCACCCCCCAAGTTCGGGTGAAGGCCCAGGGCTCGCAGCCAACGTCGGGGCGGCA
GGCCCTGCCATAGCCTCAGGTTACTCATATATACTTTAGATTGATTTAAAACTTCATTTTTAATTTAAAA
GGATCTAGGTGAAGATCCTTTTTGATAATCTCATGACCAAAATCCCTTAACGTGAGTTTTCGTTCCACTG
AGC
