LOCUS       HIP1R-GFP-FKBP.xdna 1279 bp DNA linear 28/07/2017
DEFINITION
ACCESSION
VERSION
SOURCE
  ORGANISM
COMMENT     Serial Cloner Genbank Format
COMMENT     SerialCloner_Type=Degen. DNA
COMMENT     SerialCloner_Comments=Ligation of : HIP1R-NIC107.seq [164 nt] :
            (Uncut 5'[0] / Ag eI[164]) to pEGFP-FKBP-N1.xdna [1111 nt] :
            (AgeI[666] / Not I[1780])
COMMENT     SerialCloner_Ends=3,0,,4,ggcc
FEATURES             Location/Qualifiers
     misc_feature    81..98
                     /label=HIP1R
                     /SerialCloner_Color=&h2E14C0
                     /SerialCloner_Show=True
                     /SerialCloner_Protect=True
                     /SerialCloner_Arrow=True
                     /SerialCloner_Desc=note="direct strand
                     translation"translation="AQLVNY" \
     misc_feature    939..1262
                     /label=FKBP
                     /SerialCloner_Color=&hC01005
                     /SerialCloner_Show=True
                     /SerialCloner_Protect=True
                     /SerialCloner_Arrow=True
     misc_feature    177..890
                     /label=GFP
                     /SerialCloner_Color=&h5CC015
                     /SerialCloner_Show=True
                     /SerialCloner_Protect=True
                     /SerialCloner_Arrow=True
ORIGIN
        1 GgaGcnaccg cTGGCCcaGA AaCCcAGCAT AGCCCCCAGG ACAGACAACC AgcntcGACA
       61 AAAAGGATGG TGTCTACCCA GCTCAACTtg TGAActACGA CCCAGCTTTC TTGTACAAAG
      121 TGGTGGGACA TGGTACAGGA TCAACTGGTA GTGGAAGTAG TATAccggtc gccaccatgg
      181 tgagcaaggg cgaggagctg ttcaccgggg tggtgcccat cctggtcgag ctggacggcg
      241 acgtaaacgg ccacaagttc agcgtgtccg gcgagggcga gggcgatgcc acctacggca
      301 agctgaccct gaagttcatc tgcaccaccg gcaagctgcc cgtgccctgg cccaccctcg
      361 tgaccaccct gacctacggc gtgcagtgct tcagccgcta ccccgaccac atgaagcagc
      421 acgacttctt caagtccgcc atgcccgaag gctacgtcca ggagcgcacc atcttcttca
      481 aggacgacgg caactacaag acccgcgccg aggtgaagtt cgagggcgac accctggtga
      541 accgcatcga gctgaagggc atcgacttca aggaggacgg caacatcctg gggcacaagc
      601 tggagtacaa ctacaacagc cacaacgtct atatcatggc cgacaagcag aagaacggca
      661 tcaaggtgaa cttcaagatc cgccacaaca tcgaggacgg cagcgtgcag ctcgccgacc
      721 actaccagca gaacaccccc atcggcgacg gccccgtgct gctgcccgac aaccactacc
      781 tgagcaccca gtccgccctg agcaaagacc ccaacgagaa gcgcgatcac atggtcctgc
      841 tggagttcgt gaccgccgcc gggatcactc tcggcatgga cgagctgtac cgaatcgatg
      901 tgaatggggg ccctgaacCC GCCAAGAACC TGTACACCAT GGGAGTGCAG GTGGAAACCA
      961 TCTCCCCAGG AGACGGGCGC ACCTTCCCCA AGCGCGGCCA GACCTGCGTG GTGCACTACA
     1021 CCGGGATGCT TGAAGATGGA AAGAAATTTG ATTCCTCCCG GGACAGAAAC AAGCCCTTTA
     1081 AGTTTATGCT AGGCAAGCAG GAGGTGATCC GAGGCTGGGA AGAAGGGGTT GCCCAGATGA
     1141 GTGTGGGTCA GAGAGCCAAA CTGACTATAT CTCCAGATTA TGCCTATGGT GCCACTGGGC
     1201 ACCCAGGCAT CATCCCACCA CATGCCACTC TCGTCTTCGA TGTGGAGCTT CTAAAACTGG
     1261 AATAAGgtac aagtaaagc
//
