>Addgene plasmid #100752 | HIP1R-GFP-FKBP | depositor partial sequence | sequence record 194064 | HIP1R-GFP-FKBP sequence 1272 bps
ACCGCTGGCCCAGAAACCCAGCATAGCCCCCAGGACAGACAACCAGCTCGACAAAAAGGATGGTGTCTAC
CCAGCTCAACTTGTGAACTACGACCCAGCTTTCTTGTACAAAGTGGTGGGACATGGTACAGGATCAACTG
GTAGTGGAAGTAGTATACCGGTCGCCACCATGGTGAGCAAGGGCGAGGAGCTGTTCACCGGGGTGGTGCC
CATCCTGGTCGAGCTGGACGGCGACGTAAACGGCCACAAGTTCAGCGTGTCCGGCGAGGGCGAGGGCGAT
GCCACCTACGGCAAGCTGACCCTGAAGTTCATCTGCACCACCGGCAAGCTGCCCGTGCCCTGGCCCACCC
TCGTGACCACCCTGACCTACGGCGTGCAGTGCTTCAGCCGCTACCCCGACCACATGAAGCAGCACGACTT
CTTCAAGTCCGCCATGCCCGAAGGCTACGTCCAGGAGCGCACCATCTTCTTCAAGGACGACGGCAACTAC
AAGACCCGCGCCGAGGTGAAGTTCGAGGGCGACACCCTGGTGAACCGCATCGAGCTGAAGGGCATCGACT
TCAAGGAGGACGGCAACATCCTGGGGCACAAGCTGGAGTACAACTACAACAGCCACAACGTCTATATCAT
GGCCGACAAGCAGAAGAACGGCATCAAGGTGAACTTCAAGATCCGCCACAACATCGAGGACGGCAGCGTG
CAGCTCGCCGACCACTACCAGCAGAACACCCCCATCGGCGACGGCCCCGTGCTGCTGCCCGACAACCACT
ACCTGAGCACCCAGTCCGCCCTGAGCAAAGACCCCAACGAGAAGCGCGATCACATGGTCCTGCTGGAGTT
CGTGACCGCCGCCGGGATCACTCTCGGCATGGACGAGCTGTACCGAATCGATGTGAATGGGGGCCCTGAA
CCCGCCAAGAACCTGTACACCATGGGAGTGCAGGTGGAAACCATCTCCCCAGGAGACGGGCGCACCTTCC
CCAAGCGCGGCCAGACCTGCGTGGTGCACTACACCGGGATGCTTGAAGATGGAAAGAAATTTGATTCCTC
CCGGGACAGAAACAAGCCCTTTAAGTTTATGCTAGGCAAGCAGGAGGTGATCCGAGGCTGGGAAGAAGGG
GTTGCCCAGATGAGTGTGGGTCAGAGAGCCAAACTGACTATATCTCCAGATTATGCCTATGGTGCCACTG
GGCACCCAGGCATCATCCCACCACATGCCACTCTCGTCTTCGATGTGGAGCTTCTAAAACTGGAATAAGG
TACAAGTAAAGC
